>Addgene plasmid #118370 | HA-GFP1-10-actin-pcDNA4-TO | addgene full sequence | sequence record 229456 | Addgene NGS Result
GACGGATCGGGAGATCTCCCGATCCCCTATGGTGCACTCTCAGTACAATCTGCTCTGATGCCGCATAGTT
AAGCCAGTATCTGCTCCCTGCTTGTGTGTTGGAGGTCGCTGAGTAGTGCGCGAGCAAAATTTAAGCTACA
ACAAGGCAAGGCTTGACCGACAATTGCATGAAGAATCTGCTTAGGGTTAGGCGTTTTGCGCTGCTTCGCG
ATGTACGGGCCAGATATACGCGTTGACATTGATTATTGACTAGTTATTAATAGTAATCAATTACGGGGTC
ATTAGTTCATAGCCCATATATGGAGTTCCGCGTTACATAACTTACGGTAAATGGCCCGCCTGGCTGACCG
CCCAACGACCCCCGCCCATTGACGTCAATAATGACGTATGTTCCCATAGTAACGCCAATAGGGACTTTCC
ATTGACGTCAATGGGTGGAGTATTTACGGTAAACTGCCCACTTGGCAGTACATCAAGTGTATCATATGCC
AAGTACGCCCCCTATTGACGTCAATGACGGTAAATGGCCCGCCTGGCATTATGCCCAGTACATGACCTTA
TGGGACTTTCCTACTTGGCAGTACATCTACGTATTAGTCATCGCTATTACCATGGTGATGCGGTTTTGGC
AGTACATCAATGGGCGTGGATAGCGGTTTGACTCACGGGGATTTCCAAGTCTCCACCCCATTGACGTCAA
TGGGAGTTTGTTTTGGCACCAAAATCAACGGGACTTTCCAAAATGTCGTAACAACTCCGCCCCATTGACG
CAAATGGGCGGTAGGCGTGTACGGTGGGAGGTCTATATAAGCAGAGCTCTCCCTATCAGTGATAGAGATC
TCCCTATCAGTGATAGAGATCGTCGACGAGCTCGTTTAGTGAACCGTCAGATCGCCTGGAGACGCCATCC
ACGCTGTTTTGACCTCCATAGAAGACACCGGGACCGATCCAGCCTCCGGACTCTAGCGTTTAAACTTAAG
CTTGGTACCGAGCTCGGGCCACCATGTACCCATACGATGTTCCAGATTACGCTGTTTCGAAAGGCGAGGA
GCTGTTCACAGGCGTGGTGCCAATCCTGGTGGAGCTGGACGGCGACGTGAACGGCCACAAATTCAGCGTG
AGAGGCGAGGGCGAGGGCGACGCCACAATCGGCAAACTGACACTGAAATTCATCTGCACAACAGGCAAAC
TGCCAGTGCCCTGGCCAACACTAGTGACAACACTGACATACGGCGTGCAGTGCTTCAGCAGATATCCGGA
CCACATGAAAAGACACGACTTCTTCAAAAGCGCCATGCCAGAGGGCTACGTGCAGGAGAGAACAATCAGC
TTCAAAGACGACGGCAAATACAAAACAAGAGCCGTGGTGAAATTCGAGGGCGACACACTGGTGAACAGAA
TCGAGCTGAAAGGCACAGACTTCAAAGAGGACGGCAACATCCTGGGCCACAAACTGGAGTACAACTTCAA
CAGCCACAACGTGTACATCACAGCCAACAAACAGAAAAACGGCATCAAAGCCAACTTCACAGTGAGACAC
AACGTGGAGGACGGCAGCGTGCAGCTCGCCGACCACTACCAGCAGAACACACCAATCGGCGACGGCCCAG
TGCTGCTGCCAGACAACCACTACCTGAGCACACAGACAGTGCTGAGCAAAGACCCAAACGAGAAATCCGG
ACTCAGATCTCGAGCTCAAGCTTCTATGGATGATGATATCGCCGCGCTCGTCGTCGACAACGGCTCCGGC
ATGTGCAAGGCCGGCTTCGCGGGCGACGATGCCCCCCGGGCCGTCTTCCCCTCCATCGTGGGGCGCCCCA
GGCACCAGGGCGTGATGGTGGGCATGGGTCAGAAGGATTCCTATGTGGGCGACGAGGCCCAGAGCAAGAG
AGGCATCCTCACCCTGAAGTACCCCATCGAGCACGGCATCGTCACCAACTGGGACGACATGGAGAAAATC
TGGCACCACACCTTCTACAATGAGCTGCGTGTGGCTCCCGAGGAGCACCCCGTGCTGCTGACCGAGGCCC
CCCTGAACCCCAAGGCCAACCGCGAGAAGATGACCCAGATCATGTTTGAGACCTTCAACACCCCAGCCAT
GTACGTTGCTATCCAGGCTGTGCTATCCCTGTACGCCTCTGGCCGTACCACTGGCATCGTGATGGACTCC
GGTGACGGGGTCACCCACACTGTGCCCATCTACGAGGGGTATGCCCTCCCCCATGCCATCCTGCGTCTGG
ACCTGGCTGGCCGGGACCTGACTGACTACCTCATGAAGATCCTCACCGAGCGCGGCTACAGCTTCACCAC
CACGGCCGAGCGGGAAATCGTGCGTGACATTAAGGAGAAGCTGTGCTACGTCGCCCTGGACTTCGAGCAA
GAGATGGCCACGGCTGCTTCCAGCTCCTCCCTGGAGAAGAGCTACGAGCTGCCTGACGGCCAGGTCATCA
CCATTGGCAATGAGCGGTTCCGCTGCCCTGAGGCACTCTTCCAGCCTTCCTTCCTGGGCATGGAGTCCTG
TGGCATCCACGAAACTACCTTCAACTCCATCATGAAGTGTGACGTGGACATCCGCAAAGACCTGTACGCC
AACACAGTGCTGTCTGGCGGCACCACCATGTACCCTGGCATTGCCGACAGGATGCAGAAGGAGATCACTG
CCCTGGCACCCAGCACAATGAAGATCAAGATCATTGCTCCTCCTGAGCGCAAGTACTCCGTGTGGATCGG
CGGCTCCATCCTGGCCTCGCTGTCCACCTTCCAGCAGATGTGGATCAGCAAGCAGGAGTATGACGAGTCC
GGCCCCTCCATCGTCCACCGCAAATGCTTCTAACTCGAGTCTAGAGGGCCCGTTTAAACCCGCTGATCAG
CCTCGACTGTGCCTTCTAGTTGCCAGCCATCTGTTGTTTGCCCCTCCCCCGTGCCTTCCTTGACCCTGGA
AGGTGCCACTCCCACTGTCCTTTCCTAATAAAATGAGGAAATTGCATCGCATTGTCTGAGTAGGTGTCAT
TCTATTCTGGGGGGTGGGGTGGGGCAGGACAGCAAGGGGGAGGATTGGGAAGACAATAGCAGGCATGCTG
GGGATGCGGTGGGCTCTATGGCTTCTGAGGCGGAAAGAACCAGCTGGGGCTCTAGGGGGTATCCCC
[124 nt withheld, positions 3147-3270]
C
[91 nt withheld, positions 3272-3362]
A
[49 nt withheld, positions 3364-3412]
CCTTTGACGTTGGAGTCCACGTTCTTT
[37 nt withheld, positions 3440-3476]
ACCCTATCTCGGTCTATTCTTTTGATTTATAAGGGATTTTGCCGATTTCGGCCTATTGGTTAAAAAATGA
GCTGATTTAACAAAAATTTAACGCGAATTAATTCTGTGGAATGTGTGTCAGTTAGGGTGTGGAAAGTCCC
CAGGCTCCCCAGCAGGCAGAAGTATGCAAAGCATGCATCTCAATTAGTCAGCAACCAGGTGTGGAAAGTC
CCCAGGCTCCCCAGCAGGCAGAAGTATGCAAAGCATGCATCTCAATTAGTCAGCAACCATAGTCCCGCCC
CTAACTCCGCCCATCCCGCCCCTAACTCCGCCCAGTTCCGCCCATTCTCCGCCCCATGGCTGACTAATTT
TTTTTATTTATGCAGAGGCCGAGGCCGCCTCTGCCTCTGAGCTATTCCAGAAGTAGTGAGGAGGCTTTTT
TGGAGGCCTAGGCTTTTGCAAAAAGCTCCCGGGAGCTTGTATATCCATTTTCGGATCTGATCAGCACGTG
TTGACAATTAATCATCGGCATAGTATATCGGCATAGTATAATACGACAAGGTGAGGAACTAAACCATGGC
CAAGTTGACCAGTGCCGTTCCGGTGCTCACCGCGCGCGACGTCGCCGGAGCGGTCGAGTTCTGGACCGAC
CGGCTCGGGTTCTCCCGGGACTTCGTGGAGGACGACTTCGCCGGTGTGGTCCGGGACGACGTGACCCTGT
TCATCAGCGCGGTCCAGGACCAGGTGGTGCCGGACAACACCCTGGCCTGGGTGTGGGTGCGCGGCCTGGA
CGAGCTGTACGCCGAGTGGTCGGAGGTCGTGTCCACGAACTTCCGGGACGCCTCCGGGCCGGCCATGACC
GAGATCGGCGAGCAGCCGTGGGGGCGGGAGTTCGCCCTGCGCGACCCGGCCGGCAACTGCGTGCACTTCG
TGGCCGAGGAGCAGGACTGACACGTGCTACGAGATTTCGATTCCACCGCCGCCTTCTATGAAAGGTTGGG
CTTCGGAATCGTTTTCCGGGACGCCGGCTGGATGATCCTCCAGCGCGGGGATCTCATGCTGGAGTTCTTC
GCCCACCCCAACTTGTTTATTGCAGCTTATAATGGTTACAAATAAAGCAATAGCATCACAAATTTCACAA
ATAAAGCATTTTTTTCACTGCATTCTAGTTGTGGTTTGTCCAAACTCATCAATGTATCTTATCATGTCTG
TATACCGTCGACCTCTAGCTAGAGCTTGGCGTAATCATGGTCATAGCTGTTTCCTGTGTGAAATTGTTAT
CCGCTCACAATTCCACACAACATACGAGCCGGAAGCATAAAGTGTAAAGCCTGGGGTGCCTAATGAGTGA
GCTAACTCACATTAATTGCGTTGCGCTCACTGCCCGCTTTCCAGTCGGGAAACCTGTCGTGCCAGCTGCA
TTAATGAATCGGCCAACGCGCGGGGAGAGGCGGTTTGCGTATTGGGCGCTCTTCCGCTTCCTCGCTCACT
GACTCGCTGCGCTCGGTCGTTCGGCTGCGGCGAGCGGTATCAGCTCACTCAAAGGCGGTAATACGGTTAT
CCACAGAATCAGGGGATAACGCAGGAAAGAACATGTGAGCAAAAGGCCAGCAAAAGGCCAGGAACCGTAA
AAAGGCCGCGTTGCTGGCGTTTTTCCATAGGCTCCGCCCCCCTGACGAGCATCACAAAAATCGACGCTCA
AGTCAGAGGTGGCGAAACCCGACAGGACTATAAAGATACCAGGCGTTTCCCCCTGGAAGCTCCCTCGTGC
GCTCTCCTGTTCCGACCCTGCCGCTTACCGGATACCTGTCCGCCTTTCTCCCTTCGGGAAGCGTGGCGCT
TTCTCATAGCTCACGCTGTAGGTATCTCAGTTCGGTGTAGGTCGTTCGCTCCAAGCTGGGCTGTGTGCAC
GAACCCCCCGTTCAGCCCGACCGCTGCGCCTTATCCGGTAACTATCGTCTTGAGTCCAACCCGGTAAGAC
ACGACTTATCGCCACTGGCAGCAGCCACTGGTAACAGGATTAGCAGAGCGAGGTATGTAGGCGGTGCTAC
AGAGTTCTTGAAGTGGTGGCCTAACTACGGCTACACTAGAAGAACAGTATTTGGTATCTGCGCTCTGCTG
AAGCCAGTTACCTTCGGAAAAAGAGTTGGTAGCTCTTGATCCGGCAAACAAACCACCGCTGGTAGCGGTG
GTTTTTTTGTTTGCAAGCAGCAGATTACGCGCAGAAAAAAAGGATCTCAAGAAGATCCTTTGATCTTTTC
TACGGGGTCTGACGCTCAGTGGAACGAAAACTCACGTTAAGGGATTTTGGTCATGAGATTATCAAAAAGG
ATCTTCACCTAGATCCTTTTAAATTAAAAATGAAGTTTTAAATCAATCTAAAGTATATATGAGTAAACTT
GGTCTGACAGTTACCAATGCTTAATCAGTGAGGCACCTATCTCAGCGATCTGTCTATTTCGTTCATCCAT
AGTTGCCTGACTCCCCGTCGTGTAGATAACTACGATACGGGAGGGCTTACCATCTGGCCCCAGTGCTGCA
ATGATACCGCGAGACCCACGCTCACCGGCTCCAGATTTATCAGCAATAAACCAGCCAGCCGGAAGGGCCG
AGCGCAGAAGTGGTCCTGCAACTTTATCCGCCTCCATCCAGTCTATTAATTGTTGCCGGGAAGCTAGAGT
AAGTAGTTCGCCAGTTAATAGTTTGCGCAACGTTGTTGCCATTGCTACAGGCATCGTGGTGTCACGCTCG
TCGTTTGGTATGGCTTCATTCAGCTCCGGTTCCCAACGATCAAGGCGAGTTACATGATCCCCCATGTTGT
GCAAAAAAGCGGTTAGCTCCTTCGGTCCTCCGATCGTTGTCAGAAGTAAGTTGGCCGCAGTGTTATCACT
CATGGTTATGGCAGCACTGCATAATTCTCTTACTGTCATGCCATCCGTAAGATGCTTTTCTGTGACTGGT
GAGTACTCAACCAAGTCATTCTGAGAATAGTGTATGCGGCGACCGAGTTGCTCTTGCCCGGCGTCAATAC
GGGATAATACCGCGCCACATAGCAGAACTTTAAAAGTGCTCATCATTGGAAAACGTTCTTCGGGGCGAAA
ACTCTCAAGGATCTTACCGCTGTTGAGATCCAGTTCGATGTAACCCACTCGTGCACCCAACTGATCTTCA
GCATCTTTTACTTTCACCAGCGTTTCTGGGTGAGCAAAAACAGGAAGGCAAAATGCCGCAAAAAAGGGAA
TAAGGGCGACACGGAAATGTTGAATACTCATACTCTTCCTTTTTCAATATTATTGAAGCATTTATCAGGG
TTATTGTCTCATGAGCGGATACATATTTGAATGTATTTAGAAAAATAAACAAATAGGGGTTCCGCGCACA
TTTCCCCGAAAAGTGCCACCTGACGTC
Features (pLannotate 1.2.2; 25 found; start..end, strand, type, name):
     28..80      -  misc_feature   bom (fragment): basis of mobility region from pBR322
    235..614     +  enhancer       CMV enhancer: human cytomegalovirus immediate early enhancer
    615..818     +  promoter       CMV promoter: human cytomegalovirus (CMV) immediate early promoter
    820..839     +  promoter       PLtetO-1 promoter (fragment): modified phage lambda PL promoter with tet operator sites (Lutz and Bujard, 1997)
    841..860     +  promoter       PLtetO-1 promoter (fragment): modified phage lambda PL promoter with tet operator sites (Lutz and Bujard, 1997)
    868..901     +  promoter       TRE3GV promoter (fragment): 3rd-generation Tet-responsive promoter that can be activated by binding of Tet-On® 3G, optimized for retroviral and lentiviral vectors
   1007..1033    +  CDS            3xHA (fragment): three tandem HA epitope tags
   1037..1675    +  CDS            Trp-less GFP (fragment): Trp-less GFP is a fluorescent protein published in 2012, derived from Aequorea victoria.
   1676..1704    +  misc_feature   MCS (fragment): multiple cloning site
   1706..2830    +  CDS            ACTB: ACTB_BOVIN - Experimental evidence at protein level: Swiss-Prot protein existence level 1. Actin is a highly conserved protein that polymerizes to produce filaments that form cross-linked networks in the cytoplasm of cells. Actin exists in both monomeric (G-actin) and polymeric (F-actin) forms, both forms playing key functions, such as cell motility and contraction. In addition to their role in the cytoplasmic cytoskeleton, G- and F-actin also localize in the nucleus, and regulate gene transcription and motility and repair of damaged DNA. From Bos taurus (Bovine).
   2877..3101    +  polyA_signal   bGH poly(A) signal: bovine growth hormone polyadenylation signal
   3105..3126    +  promoter       SV40 promoter (fragment): SV40 enhancer and early promoter
   3147..3575    +  rep_origin     f1 ori (sequence partly withheld): f1 bacteriophage origin of replication; arrow indicates direction of (+) strand synthesis
   3589..3918    +  promoter       SV40 promoter: SV40 enhancer and early promoter
   3966..4013    +  promoter       EM7 promoter: synthetic bacterial promoter&nbsp
   4032..4406    +  CDS            BleoR: antibiotic-binding protein; Sh ble from Streptoalloteichus hindustanus; confers resistance to bleomycin, phleomycin, and Zeocin™
   4416..4541    +  CDS            ble (fragment): BLE_KLEPN - Experimental evidence at protein level: Swiss-Prot protein existence level 1. Binding protein with a strong affinity to the bleomycin family of antibiotics. Binds to CL990; an antimitotic-antibiotic compound. From Klebsiella pneumoniae.
   4536..4657    +  polyA_signal   SV40 poly(A) signal: SV40 polyadenylation signal
   4730..4746    -  protein_bind   lac operator: The lac repressor binds to the lac operator to inhibit transcription in E. coli. This inhibition can be relieved by adding lactose or isopropyl-β-D-thiogalactopyranoside (IPTG). lac repressor encoded by lacI
   4754..4784    -  promoter       lac promoter: promoter for the E. coli lac operon
   4799..4820    -  protein_bind   CAP binding site: CAP binding activates transcription in the presence of cAMP. E. coli catabolite activator protein
   4833..4925    -  CDS            lacI (fragment): lac repressor; lacI; The lac repressor binds to the lac operator to inhibit transcription in E. coli. This inhibition can be relieved by adding lactose or isopropyl-β-D-thiogalactopyranoside (IPTG).
   5108..5696    -  rep_origin     ori: high-copy-number ColE1/pMB1/pBR322/pUC origin of replication
   5867..6727    -  CDS            AmpR: β-lactamase; bla; confers resistance to ampicillin, carbenicillin, and related antibiotics
   6728..6832    -  promoter       AmpR promoter: bla
