[The description below was written by a language model from this plasmid's Addgene catalogue record and pLannotate feature annotations shown in this document.]
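Description:
HA-GFP1-10-actin-pcDNA4-TO is a mammalian expression plasmid built on the pcDNA4-TO backbone and designed for making stable, tetracycline-inducible cell lines. It is propagated in E. coli as a high-copy plasmid through a ColE1/pUC-type origin with ampicillin resistance (β-lactamase), and it also carries an f1 origin. For selection in mammalian cells, an SV40 early promoter drives the Sh ble bleomycin/Zeocin resistance gene, followed by an SV40 polyadenylation signal. An upstream EM7 promoter allows the same marker to be expressed in bacteria.

The payload is human β-actin (ACTB) fused at its N-terminus to an HA epitope and GFP1-10, the large fragment of split GFP comprising the first ten β-strands. The annotation software labels the actin reading frame by its best match to the bovine protein, which reflects how highly conserved actin is; the catalogue entry lists the insert as human. Expression is driven by the CMV/TO promoter, in which the CMV immediate-early enhancer and promoter are followed by two tet operator sites, and transcripts terminate at the bGH polyadenylation signal. In cells that express the Tet repressor, the operators keep transcription off until tetracycline or doxycycline is added, so the tagged actin can be produced on demand.

The construct is intended for bimolecular fluorescence complementation assays. GFP1-10 is not fluorescent on its own, and signal appears only when it meets a partner protein carrying the complementary GFP11 strand, reporting proximity or interaction with actin in living cells. The HA tag provides independent detection of the fusion. The associated study examined the nuclear actin interactome.
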