Addgene plasmid #118370: HA-GFP1-10-actin-pcDNA4-TO
Purpose: Bimolecular Fluorescence Complimentation (BiFC) assay. Mammalian expression vector to generate stable, inducible cell line expressing N-terminally tagged HA-GFP1-10-actin.
Depositing lab: Maria Vartiainen. Depositing organization: University of Helsinki. Publication: Nuclear actin interactome analysis links actin to KAT14 histone acetyl transferase and mRNA splicing. Viita T, Kyheroinen S, Prajapati B, Virtanen J, Frilander MJ, Varjosalo M, Vartiainen MK. J Cell Sci. 2019 Apr 17;132(8). pii: jcs.226852. doi: 10.1242/jcs.226852. PubMed 30890647.
Backbone
  Vector backbone: pcDNA4-TO
  Backbone manufacturer: Thermo Fisher Scientific
  Vector type: Mammalian Expression
Growth in bacteria
  Bacterial resistance: Ampicillin, 100 μg/mL
  Growth temperature: 37°C
  Growth strain: DH5alpha
  Copy number: High Copy
Gene/Insert
  Gene/Insert name: actin beta (alt name: ACTB)
  Species: H. sapiens (human)
  Insert size (bp): 1127
  Entrez Gene: ACTB (a.k.a. BKRNS, BNS, BRWS1, CSMH, DDS1, PS1TP5BP1, THC8)
  Promoter: CMV/TO
  Tag / fusion protein: HA-GFP1-10 (N terminal on insert)
  Cloning method: Ligation Independent Cloning
  Sequencing primers: 5′ CGCAAATGGGCGGTAGGCGTG; 3′ TAGAAGGCACAGTCGAGG
Terms and licenses: Academic/Nonprofit Terms; Industry Terms: Not Available to Industry
Depositor comments: Please visit https://www.biorxiv.org/content/10.1101/445973v1 for BioRxiv preprint
How to cite: HA-GFP1-10-actin-pcDNA4-TO was a gift from Maria Vartiainen (Addgene plasmid # 118370 ; http://n2t.net/addgene:118370 ; RRID:Addgene_118370)
